>Addgene plasmid #131143 | pGE-attB-GMR_mNeonGreen::3XFLAG::dCrk | addgene full sequence | sequence record 258814 | Addgene NGS Result
CATGATGAAATAACATAAGGTGGTCCCGTCGGCAAGAGACATCCACTTAACGTATGCTTGCAATAAGTGC
GAGTGAAAGGAATAGTATTCTGAGTGTCGTATTGAGTCTGAGTGAGACAGCGATATGATTGTTGATTAAC
CCTTAGCATGTCCGTGGGGTTTGAATTAACTCATAATATTAATTAGACGAAATTATTTTTAAAGTTTTAT
TTTTAATAATTTGCGAGTACGCAAAGCTAGAGTTGTTGGTTGGCACACCACAAATATACTGTTGCCGAGC
ACAATTCCGCTCGAATTGCCGGCTGTACACTTAAGAAGTTCCTACTGCAGGTAATGAATTGCCGCGGTGC
GGGTGCCAGGGCGTGCCCTTGGGCTCCCCGGGCGCGTACTCCACGAATTCAAAGGGGTTTACCACCACAG
AGCAGTTGCTCGAAGGAGTTCTTTTCAATCGAATGTGCCCTGTGCAAGTGCCGCATTACGGTTCTACGGT
ACAATATTGGCATAAAACTTCCAAGTGGAAATAATCGATCAAACATTATCGATAGTGTTTCTATGTGTGG
CCCAGCCAGATACACATATAAAAGGCAAATGTTTTAAGGCCAGAAATTCGAAAATGAAATCACTGAAGAA
TTCTGGTATATAATAGGCTGTATGCTATATTTGCATTATATCACATAATTTCTATTTATTTAATCTGGAC
GGAATTTGTTGTAATTTGTCTAAGATAAACCTTAAACGGAAATGGTTTCCAAAGGTGAAGAAGACAATAT
GGCTTCCCTGCCTGCAACCCACGAGTTGCACATTTTTGGATCGATCAACGGCGTCGATTTTGATATGGTA
GGTCAGGGAACGGGAAACCCTAATGACGGTTATGAAGAACTCAATCTGAAGTCGACAAAGGGTGATCTCC
AATTTTCGCCTTGGATTCTCGTACCGCACATTGGATATGGATTTCATCAATATTTGCCATATCCAGACGG
AATGTCCCCGTTCCAGGCGGCTATGGTCGATGGATCCGGTTACCAGGTCCACAGGACAATGCAGTTCGAG
GACGGCGCATCGCTCACGGTTAATTACCGTTACACGTACGAGGGTAGTCATATAAAGGGCGAGGCACAGG
TGAAAGGAACCGGATTCCCCGCCGATGGCCCGGTTATGACCAATTCGCTCACTGCGGCTGATTGGTGTCG
GTCCAAAAAAACATATCCTAACGACAAAACTATAATATCCACCTTCAAATGGTCCTACACGACCGGAAAT
GGAAAGCGTTATCGTTCGACGGCTCGGACCACTTATACTTTCGCTAAGCCCATGGCGGCAAACTACCTCA
AGAATCAGCCTATGTATGTATTCCGAAAAACAGAGCTCAAGCACAGTAAAACGGAGCTGAATTTCAAGGA
GTGGCAAAAAGCTTTCACGGACGTTATGGGCATGGATGAACTCTACAAGATGGACTACAAGGATCATGAC
GGTGACTACAAAGACCATGATATAGATTACAAGGATGACGACGACAAGATGGATACATTTGACGTTTCTG
ATAGGAACAGCTGGTACTTTGGTCCCATGTCTAGACAGGATGCTACTGAAGTTTTGATGAACGAACGCGA
GCGGGGAGTGTTTTTAGTCCGTGATAGTAACTCGATAGCAGGGGATTATGTACTTTGTGTAAGAGAAGAT
ACAAAAGTTAGCAACTACATCATTAACAAAGTTCAACAACAGGATCAAATCGTTTACCGCATTGGGGATC
AGTCTTTTGACAATCTACCGAAACTCTTAACTTTTTACACTCTTCATTATTTGGATACAACCCCTTTAAA
ACGGCCTGCGTGTAGAAGGGTGGAAAAAGTAATAGGAAAGTTCGATTTCGTTGGCAGCGATCAAGATGAT
TTACCTTTTCAAAGAGGTGAAGTTTTAACAATAGTTCGAAAAGACGAGGATCAATGGTGGACTGCGCGTA
ACTCCTCGGGGAAAATTGGTCAAATACCGGTTCCCTATATACAACAGTATGACGATTATATGGATGAAGA
TGCTATTGATAAAAACGAACCTTCCATTTCGGGATCTAGCAATGTATTTGAAAGTACTCTTAAAAGGACA
GATTTAAATCGAAAACTACCTGCATACGCCCGCGTAAAACAGTCAAGGGTCCCTAACGCATACGATAAGA
CTGCATTAAAATTGGAAATAGGTGACATTATTAAAGTCACTAAAACAAACATTAATGGGCAATGGGAGGG
AGAATTAAATGGAAAAAATGGTCATTTTCCCTTCACGCACGTTGAATTTGTCGATGATTGTGATTTAAGC
AAAAACTCCACAGAAATATGCTAAATAGGAAGGAATGGAAGGAATTTCTTTTGATAATTTTGATTTTTGA
GCTAATTGTATGATTAATAAGTTGTGCATACCAATTGTTAACATAATCAGAAAATTAAAATCTTATTAAG
TAAAATAAAAATAAACGGGTACGAAGGACATAATAAAATTTTTACCGTTTTTTCGTATGATTCTTATACA
AAAAAATTATGAATTTGAAAATCGATTTGGTTTTTTTTATGAATTGTGTAACTAAACGGTAGGGTACCAT
AACTTCGTATAATGTATGCTATACGAAGTTATCGTACGACTAGCACCTGACTGTCGAGCCCAGTGGAAAC
CCTTGAAATGCCTTTAAGTCGAGCCCAGTGGAAACCCTTGAAATGCCTTTAAGTCGAGCCCAGTGGAAAC
CCTTGAAATGCCTTTAAGTCGAGCCCAGTGGAAACCCTTGAAATGCCTTTAAGTCGAGCCCAGTGGAAAC
CCTTGAAATGCCTTTAAGTCGAGTAGCAGTCGAGGTAGGTACGCCATGCCCCGTTATTCTCTATTCGTTT
TGTGACTCTCCCTCTCTGTACTATTGCTCTCTCACTCTGTCGCACAGTAAACGGCACGCTATTCTCGTTG
CTTCGAGAGAGCGCGCCTCGAATGTTCGCGAAAAGAGCGCCGGAGTATAAATAGAGGCGCTTCGTCGACG
GAGCGTCAATTCAATTCAAACAAGCAAAGTGAACACATCGCGAAGCGTAAGCTGAGCAAACAAACAAGCG
CAGCTGAACAAGCTAAACAATCTGCAATAAAGTGCAAGTTAAAGTGAATCAATTAAAAGTAACCAACAAC
CAAGTAATTAAACTAAAAACTGCAACTACTGAAATCAACCAAGAAGTCATTATTGAAGACAAGAAGAGAA
CTCTGAATAGGTCGATAGCGTCAATTCGGCACGAGCGGTTTCGTGACGAAGCTCCAAGCGGTTTACGCCA
TCAATTAAACACAAAGTGCTGTGCCAAAACTCCTCTCGCTTCTTATTTTTGTTTGTTTTTTGAGTGATTG
GGTGGGTGATTGGTTTTGGGTGGGTAAGCAGGGGAAAGTGTGAAAAATCCCGGCAATGGGCCAAGAGGAT
CAGGAGCTATTAATTCGCGGAGGCAGCAAACACCCATCTGCCGAGCATCTGAACAATGGTGACAGCGGAG
CGGCTTCGCAGAGCTGCATTAACCAGGGCTTCGGGCAGGCCAAAAACTACGGCACGCTCCTGCCACCCAG
TCCGCCGGAGGACTCCGGTTCAGGGAGCGGCCAACTAGCCGAGAACCTCACCTATGCCTGGCACAATATG
GACATCTTTGGGGCGGTCAATCAGCCGGGCTCCGGATGGCGGCAGCTGGTCAACCGGACACGCGGACTAT
TCTGCAACGAGCGACACATACCGGCGCCCAGGAAACATTTGCTCAAGAACGTTTGCGGCGTGGCCTATCC
GGGCGAACTTTTGGCCGTGATGGGCAGTTCCGGTGCCGGAAAGACGACCCTGCTGAATGCCCTTGCCTTT
CGATCGCCGCAGGGCATCCAAGTATCGCCATCCGGGATGCGACTGCTCAATGGCCAACCTGTGGACGCCA
AGGAGATGCAGGCCAGGTGCGCCTATGTCCAGCAGGATGACCTCTTTATCGGCTCCCTAACGGCCAGGGA
ACACCTGATTTTCCAGGCCATGGTGCGGATGCCACGACATCTGACCTATCGGCAGCGAGTGGCCCGCGTG
GATCAGGTGATCCAGGAGCTTTCGCTCAGCAAATGTCAGCACACGATCATCGGTGTGCCCGGCAGGGTGA
AAGGTCTGTCCGGCGGAGAAAGGAAGCGTCTGGCATTCGCCTCCGAGGCACTAACCGATCCGCCGCTTCT
GATCTGCGATGAGCCCACCTCCGGACTGGACTCATTTACCGCCCACAGCGTCGTCCAGGTGCTGAAGAAG
CTGTCGCAGAAGGGCAAGACCGTCATCCTGACCATTCATCAGCCGTCTTCCGAGCTGTTTGAGCTCTTTG
ACAAGATCCTTCTGATGGCCGAGGGCAGGGTAGCTTTCTTGGGCACTCCCAGCGAAGCCGTCGACTTCTT
TTCCTACGTGGGTGCCCAGTGTCCTACCAACTACAATCCGGCGGACTTTTACGTACAGGTGTTGGCCGTT
GTGCCCGGACGGGAGATCGAGTCCCGTGATCGGATCGCCAAGATATGCGACAATTTTGCCATTAGCAAAG
TAGCCCGGGATATGGAGCAGTTGTTGGCCACCAAAAATTTGGAGAAGCCACTGGAGCAGCCGGAGAATGG
GTACACCTACAAGGCCACCTGGTTCATGCAGTTCCGGGCGGTCCTGTGGCGATCCTGGCTGTCGGTGCTC
AAGGAACCACTCCTCGTAAAAGTGCGACTTATTCAGACAACGATGGTTGCCATCTTGATTGGCCTCATCT
TTTTGGGCCAACAACTCACGCAAGTGGGCGTGATGAATATCAACGGAGCCATCTTCCTCTTCCTGACCAA
CATGACCTTTCAAAACGTCTTTGCCACGATAAATGTGTTCACCTCAGAGCTGCCAGTTTTTATGAGGGAG
GCCCGAAGTCGACTTTATCGCTGTGACACATACTTTCTGGGCAAAACGATTGCCGAATTGCCGCTTTTTC
TCACAGTGCCACTGGTCTTCACGGCGATTGCCTATCCGATGATCGGACTGCGGGCCGGAGTGCTGCACTT
CTTCAACTGCCTGGCGCTGGTCACTCTGGTGGCCAATGTGTCAACGTCCTTCGGATATCTAATATCCTGC
GCCAGCTCCTCGACCTCGATGGCGCTGTCTGTGGGTCCGCCGGTTATCATACCATTCCTGCTCTTTGGCG
GCTTCTTCTTGAACTCGGGCTCGGTGCCAGTATACCTCAAATGGTTGTCGTACCTCTCATGGTTCCGTTA
CGCCAACGAGGGTCTGCTGATTAACCAATGGGCGGACGTGGAGCCGGGCGAAATTAGCTGCACATCGTCG
AACACCACGTGCCCCAGTTCGGGCAAGGTCATCCTGGAGACGCTTAACTTCTCCGCCGCCGATCTGCCGC
TGGACTACGTGGGTCTGGCCATTCTCATCGTGAGCTTCCGGGTGCTCGCATATCTGGCTCTAAGACTTCG
GGCCCGACGCAAGGAGTAGCCGACATATATCCGAAATAACTGTTTGTTTTTTTTTTTTACCATTATTACC
ATCGTGTTTACTGTTTATTGCCCCCTCAAAAAGCTAATGTAATTATATTTGTGCCAATAAAAACAAGATA
TGACCTATAGAATACAAAGATCCAAACCTAGTGGCTGCTGCTCTAAACGACGCATTTCGTACTCCAAAGT
ACGAATTTTTTCCCTCAAGCTCTTATTTTCATTAAACAATGAACAGGACCTAACGCACAGTCACGTTATT
GTTTACATAAATGATTTTTTTTACTATTCAAACTTACTCTGTTTGTGTACTCCCACTGGTATAGCCTTCT
TTTATCTTTTCTGGTTCAGGCTCTATCACTTTACTAGGTACGGCATCTGCGTTGAGTCGCCTCCTTTTAA
ATGTCTGACCTTTTGCAGGTGCAGCCTTCCACTGCGAATCATTAAAGTGGGTATCACAAATTTGGGAGTT
TTCACCAAGGCTGCACCCAAGGCTCTGCTCCCACAATTTTCTCTTAATAGCACACTTCGGCACGTGAATT
AATTTTACTCCAGTCACAGCTTTGCAGCAAAATTTGCAATATTTCATTTTTTTTTATTCCACGTAAGGGT
TAATGTTTTCAAAAAAAAATTCGTCCGCACACAACCTTTCCTCTCAACAAGCAAACGTGCACTGAATTTA
AGTGTATACTTCGGTAAGCTTCGGCTATCGACGGGACCACCTTATGTTATTTCATCATGGGCCAGACCCA
CGTAGTCCAGCGGCAGATCGGCGGCGGAGAAGTTAAGCGTCTCCAGGATGACCTTGCCCGAACTGGGGCA
CGTGGTGTTCGACGATGTGCAGCTAATTTCGCCCGGCTCCACGTCCGCCCATTGGTTAATCAGCAGACCC
TCGTTGGCGTAACGGAACCATGAGAGGTACGACAACCATTTGAGGTATACTGGCACCGAGCCCGAGTTCA
AGAAGAAGGCGTTTTTCCATAGGCTCCGCCCCCCTGACGAGCATCACAAAAATCGACGCTCAAGTCAGAG
GTGGCGAAACCCGACAGGACTATAAAGATACCAGGCGTTTCCCCCTGGAAGCTCCCTCGTGCGCTCTCCT
GTTCCGACCCTGCCGCTTACCGGATACCTGTCCGCCTTTCTCCCTTCGGGAAGCGTGGCGCTTTCTCATA
GCTCACGCTGTAGGTATCTCAGTTCGGTGTAGGTCGTTCGCTCCAAGCTGGGCTGTGTGCACGAACCCCC
CGTTCAGCCCGACCGCTGCGCCTTATCCGGTAACTATCGTCTTGAGTCCAACCCGGTAAGACACGACTTA
TCGCCACTGGCAGCAGCCACTGGTAACAGGATTAGCAGAGCGAGGTATGTAGGCGGTGCTACAGAGTTCT
TGAAGTGGTGGCCTAACTACGGCTACACTAGAAGAACAGTATTTGGTATCTGCGCTCTGCTGAAGCCAGT
TACCTTCGGAAAAAGAGTTGGTAGCTCTTGATCCGGCAAACAAACCACCGCTGGTAGCGGTGGTTTTTTT
GTTTGCAAGCAGCAGATTACGCGCAGAAAAAAAGGATCTCAAGAAGATCCTTTGATCTTTTCTACGGGGT
CTGACGCTCAGTGGAACGAAAACTCACGTTAAGGGATTTTGGTCATGAGATTATCAAAAAGGATCTTCAC
CTAGATCCTTTTAAATTAAAAATGAAGTTTTAAATCAATCTAAAGTATATATGAGTAAACTTGGTCTGAC
AGTTACCAATGCTTAATCAGTGAGGCACCTATCTCAGCGATCTGTCTATTTCGTTCATCCATAGTTGCCT
GACTCCCCGTCGTGTAGATAACTACGATACGGGAGGGCTTACCATCTGGCCCCAGTGCTGCAATGATACC
GCGAGACCCACGCTCACCGGCTCCAGATTTATCAGCAATAAACCAGCCAGCCGGAAGGGCCGAGCGCAGA
AGTGGTCCTGCAACTTTATCCGCCTCCATCCAGTCTATTAATTGTTGCCGGGAAGCTAGAGTAAGTAGTT
CGCCAGTTAATAGTTTGCGCAACGTTGTTGCCATTGCTACAGGCATCGTGGTGTCACGCTCGTCGTTTGG
TATGGCTTCATTCAGCTCCGGTTCCCAACGATCAAGGCGAGTTACATGATCCCCCATGTTGTGCAAAAAA
GCGGTTAGCTCCTTCGGTCCTCCGATCGTTGTCAGAAGTAAGTTGGCCGCAGTGTTATCACTCATGGTTA
TGGCAGCACTGCATAATTCTCTTACTGTCATGCCATCCGTAAGATGCTTTTCTGTGACTGGTGAGTACTC
AACCAAGTCATTCTGAGAATAGTGTATGCGGCGACCGAGTTGCTCTTGCCCGGCGTCAATACGGGATAAT
ACCGCGCCACATAGCAGAACTTTAAAAGTGCTCATCATTGGAAAACGTTCTTCGGGGCGAAAACTCTCAA
GGATCTTACCGCTGTTGAGATCCAGTTCGATGTAACCCACTCGTGCACCCAACTGATCTTCAGCATCTTT
TACTTTCACCAGCGTTTCTGGGTGAGCAAAAACAGGAAGGCAAAATGCCGCAAAAAAGGGAATAAGGGCG
ACACGGAAATGTTGAATACTCATACTCTTCCTTTTTCAATATTATTGAAGCATTTATCAGGGTTATTGTC
TCATGAGCGGATACATATTTGAATGTATTTAGAAAAATAAACAAATAGGGGTTCCGCGCACATTTCCCCG
AAAAGTGCCACCTCGAAGTCTTAGAGCCAGATATGCGAGCACCCGGAAGCTCACGATGAGAATGGCCAGA
C
Features (pLannotate 1.2.2; 13 found; start..end, strand, type, name):
      1..233     -  misc_feature   P element 3' end: P element 3' end
    242..286     -  protein_bind   gypsy insulator (fragment): chromatin insulator from Drosophila Su(Hw), CP190, and Mod(mdg4)67.2
    353..386     +  protein_bind   attB: minimal attB site for the φC31 integrase (Groth et al., 2000) phage φC31 integrase
    742..1449    +  CDS            mNeonGreen: mNeonGreen is a basic (constitutively fluorescent) green/yellow fluorescent protein published in 2013, derived from Branchiostoma lanceolatum. It is reported to be a very rapidly-maturing monomer with moderate acid sensitivity.
   1494..1520    +  CDS            3xFLAG (fragment): three tandem FLAG® epitope tags
   1519..2331    +  CDS            Crk: CRK_DROME - Experimental evidence at protein level: Swiss-Prot protein existence level 1. Adapter protein which interacts with C-terminal portion of mbc, homolog of human DOCK180. May play a role in cellular processes throughout development. From Drosophila melanogaster (Fruit fly).
   2589..2622    -  protein_bind   loxP: Cre-mediated recombination occurs in the 8-bp core sequence (GCATACAT). Cre recombinase
   3416..5476    +  CDS            w: WHITE_DROME - Experimental evidence at transcript level: Swiss-Prot protein existence level 2. Part of a membrane-spanning permease system necessary for the transport of pigment precursors into pigment cells responsible for eye color. White dimerize with brown for the transport of guanine. Scarlet and white complex transports a metabolic intermediate (such as 3- hydroxy kynurenine) from the cytoplasm into the pigment granules. From Drosophila melanogaster (Fruit fly).
   5634..6219    -  misc_feature   P element 5' end: No description available
   6220..6448    -  CDS            mini-white (fragment): Drosophila white gene eye color pigment; white; This is a modified version of the white gene lacking part of the first intron.
   6454..7042    -  rep_origin     ori: high-copy-number ColE1/pMB1/pBR322/pUC origin of replication
   7213..8073    -  CDS            AmpR: β-lactamase; bla; confers resistance to ampicillin, carbenicillin, and related antibiotics
   8074..8178    -  promoter       AmpR promoter: bla
