[The description below was written by a language model from this plasmid's Addgene catalogue record and pLannotate feature annotations shown in this document.]
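Description:
pGE-attB-GMR_mNeonGreen::3XFLAG::dCrk is a Drosophila genomic-engineering rescue plasmid built on the pGE-attB-GMR backbone. It is designed for site-specific reintegration of a tagged Crk gene into the crk[ΔattP] allele, in which the endogenous locus has been replaced by an attP landing site. In bacteria it is maintained through a high-copy ColE1/pUC-type origin and selected with ampicillin via the β-lactamase gene and its promoter. In flies, integrants are identified by eye colour from the mini-white marker. The backbone name suggests this marker is GMR-driven, although no GMR element is annotated in the feature table. The catalogue lists a total size of 8304 bp, while the sequenced record is 8,261 nt.

The payload sits just downstream of a minimal φC31 attB site, which recombines with the genomic attP in the presence of φC31 integrase. According to the record, it comprises 110 bp of sequence upstream of the Crk transcription start site, mNeonGreen, a 3XFLAG epitope, the Crk cDNA, the 3′ UTR and 99 bp of downstream sequence. No heterologous promoter is annotated, so expression presumably depends on native Crk regulatory sequence and the surrounding locus after integration. The product is the Crk adapter protein carrying N-terminal fluorescent and epitope tags, suitable for live imaging and for FLAG-based detection or purification. A loxP site lies between the rescue fragment and the white marker. In this vector family such a site typically allows Cre-mediated removal of marker and vector sequences when paired with a loxP in the target locus, but the record does not spell this out. P element end sequences and a gypsy insulator fragment are also annotated as backbone remnants. The construct is used to test rescue of Crk loss of function and to follow Crk localisation.
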