Addgene plasmid #131143: pGE-attB-GMR_mNeonGreen::3XFLAG::dCrk
Purpose: Rescue construct for targeting into crk[ΔattP]. Contains 110bp upstream of transcription start site, mNeonGreen, 3XFLAG, and dCrk cDNA, 3' UTR and 99bp downstream.
Depositing lab: Mark Peifer. Depositing organization: University of North Carolina at Chapel Hill. Publication: The Crk adapter protein is essential for Drosophila embryogenesis, where it regulates multiple actin-dependent morphogenic events. Spracklen AJ, Thornton-Kolbe EM, Bonner AN, Florea A, Compton PJ, Fernandez-Gonzalez R, Peifer M. Mol Biol Cell. 2019 Jul 18:mbcE19050302. doi: 10.1091/mbc.E19-05-0302. PubMed 31318326.
Backbone
  Vector backbone: pGE-attB-GMR
  Backbone size w/o insert (bp): 6170
  Total vector size (bp): 8304
  Vector type: Insect Expression, Cre/Lox ; attB recombination site
  Selectable markers: mini-White
Growth in bacteria
  Bacterial resistance: Ampicillin, 100 μg/mL
  Growth temperature: 37°C
  Growth strain: DH5alpha
  Copy number: Unknown
Gene/Insert
  Gene/Insert name: mNeonGreen::3XFLAG::Crk (alt name: Crk)
  Species: D. melanogaster (fly)
  Insert size (bp): 2183
  Entrez Gene: Crk (a.k.a. Dmel_CG1587, CG1587, CRK, D-CRK, D-Crk, DCrk, Dcrk, Dmel\CG1587, crk, dCRK, dCrk)
  Tag / fusion protein: mNeonGreen (N terminal on insert); 3XFLAG (N terminal on insert)
  Cloning method: Gibson Cloning
  Sequencing primers: 5′ gaattgccggctgtacactt; 3′ gcgacagagtgagagagcaa
Terms and licenses: Academic/Nonprofit Terms; Industry Terms: Not Available to Industry
How to cite: pGE-attB-GMR_mNeonGreen::3XFLAG::dCrk was a gift from Mark Peifer (Addgene plasmid # 131143 ; http://n2t.net/addgene:131143 ; RRID:Addgene_131143)
